Addgene plasmid #176297: pLX304-DCK*-IRES-GFP
Purpose: Expresses DCK* and GFP from the same transcript
Depositing lab: William Kaelin. Depositing organization: Dana-Farber Cancer Institute. Publication: Targeting oncoproteins with a positive selection assay for protein degraders. Koduri V, Duplaquet L, Lampson BL, Wang AC, Sabet AH, Ishoey M, Paulk J, Teng M, Harris IS, Endress JE, Liu X, Dasilva E, Paulo JA, Briggs KJ, Doench JG, Ott CJ, Zhang T, Donovan KA, Fischer ES, Gygi SP, Gray NS, Bradner J, Medin JA, Buhrlage SJ, Oser MG, Kaelin WG Jr. Sci Adv. 2021 Feb 5;7(6). pii: 7/6/eabd6263. doi: 10.1126/sciadv.abd6263. Print 2021 Feb. PubMed 33547076.
Backbone
  Vector backbone: pLX304
  Backbone manufacturer: None
  Backbone size w/o insert (bp): 10000
  Modifications to backbone: an IRES-GFP cassette was sub cloned into the NheI-AgeI site
  Vector type: Mammalian Expression, Lentiviral
  Selectable markers: Blasticidin
Growth in bacteria
  Bacterial resistance: Ampicillin, 100 μg/mL
  Growth temperature: 37°C
  Growth strain: NEB Stable
  Copy number: High Copy
Gene/Insert
  Gene/Insert name: Mutant Deoxycytidine Kinase (DCK*, S74E R104M D133A)
  Species: H. sapiens (human)
  Insert size (bp): 778
  Mutation: S74E R104M D133A
  GenBank ID: NM_000788.3
  Entrez Gene: DCK
  Promoter: CMV
  Tag / fusion protein: V5 (C terminal on backbone)
  Cloning method: Gateway Cloning
  Sequencing primers: 5′ CMV forward; 3′ attB2 rev
Resource information
  A portion of this plasmid was derived from a plasmid made by: DCK* gene was the kind gift of the Medin Lab
Terms and licenses: Academic/Nonprofit Terms; Industry Terms: Not Available to Industry
How to cite: pLX304-DCK*-IRES-GFP was a gift from William Kaelin (Addgene plasmid # 176297 ; http://n2t.net/addgene:176297 ; RRID:Addgene_176297)
