[The description below was written by a language model from this plasmid's Addgene catalogue record and pLannotate feature annotations shown in this document.]
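Description:
pLX304-DCK*-IRES-GFP is a third-generation-style, self-inactivating HIV-1 lentiviral expression vector built on the pLX304 Gateway destination backbone, modified by insertion of an IRES-GFP cassette. In bacteria it is maintained by a high-copy ColE1/pUC-type origin with ampicillin resistance (β-lactamase). An f1 origin, an SV40 origin and remnants of lac/lacZα cloning sequences, along with T3 and T7 promoters, are also present in the backbone. The viral portion begins with an RSV promoter driving a truncated 5' LTR, followed by the Ψ packaging signal, a gag fragment, the Rev response element and a cPPT/CTS. It ends with a WPRE, a ΔU3 3' LTR and an SV40 polyadenylation signal. This arrangement lets the genomic RNA be packaged when helper functions are supplied in trans, while the integrated provirus lacks LTR promoter activity.

Two expression units lie between the LTRs. A human PGK promoter drives blasticidin S deaminase, which allows selection of transduced mammalian cells with blasticidin. Downstream, the CMV enhancer/promoter drives a human deoxycytidine kinase open reading frame carrying the S74E, R104M and D133A substitutions (DCK*). The gene was introduced by Gateway recombination and is flanked by attB1 and attB2, with a backbone-encoded V5 epitope positioned at the C terminus. An EMCV IRES followed by EGFP sits on the same transcript, so GFP fluorescence reports on expression of the DCK* message while being translated as a separate protein.

The stated purpose is co-expression of DCK* and GFP from one transcript. The associated publication concerns a positive selection assay for protein degraders, although the record does not spell out this particular plasmid's role in that assay.
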