Features (pLannotate 1.2.2; 33 found; start..end, strand, type, name):
    450..542     +  CDS            lacI (fragment): lac repressor; lacI; The lac repressor binds to the lac operator to inhibit transcription in E. coli. This inhibition can be relieved by adding lactose or isopropyl-β-D-thiogalactopyranoside (IPTG).
    555..576     +  protein_bind   CAP binding site: CAP binding activates transcription in the presence of cAMP. E. coli catabolite activator protein
    591..621     +  promoter       lac promoter: promoter for the E. coli lac operon
    629..645     +  protein_bind   lac operator: The lac repressor binds to the lac operator to inhibit transcription in E. coli. This inhibition can be relieved by adding lactose or isopropyl-β-D-thiogalactopyranoside (IPTG). lac repressor encoded by lacI
    690..708     +  promoter       T3 promoter: promoter for bacteriophage T3 RNA polymerase
    736..962     +  promoter       RSV promoter: Rous sarcoma virus enhancer/promoter
    963..1143    +  LTR            5' LTR (truncated): truncated 5' long terminal repeat (LTR) from HIV-1
   1190..1315    +  misc_feature   HIV-1 Ψ: packaging signal of human immunodeficiency virus type 1
   1299..1662    +  CDS            HIV-1 gag (fragment): gag protein from human immunodeficiency virus 1; gag
   1808..2041    +  misc_feature   RRE: The Rev response element (RRE) of HIV-1 allows for Rev-dependent mRNA export from the nucleus to the cytoplasm.
   2418..2444    +  CDS            Rev (fragment): human immunodeficiency virus 1 (HIV-1) Rev protein; rev; enhances nuclear export of unspliced and incompletely spliced viral mRNAs
   2445..2945    +  promoter       hPGK promoter: human phosphoglycerate kinase 1 promoter
   2957..3352    +  CDS            BSD: blasticidin S deaminase; Aspergillus terreus BSD; confers resistance to blasticidin
   3412..3529    +  misc_feature   cPPT/CTS: central polypurine tract and central termination sequence of HIV-1
   3646..3949    +  enhancer       CMV enhancer: human cytomegalovirus immediate early enhancer
   3950..4153    +  promoter       CMV promoter: human cytomegalovirus (CMV) immediate early promoter
   4176..4200    +  protein_bind   attB1: mutant version of attB; recombination site for the Gateway® BP reaction BP Clonase™
   4203..4982    +  CDS            DCK: DCK_HUMAN - Experimental evidence at protein level: Swiss-Prot protein existence level 1. Phosphorylates the deoxyribonucleosides deoxycytidine, deoxyguanosine and deoxyadenosine (PubMed:1996353, PubMed:12808445, PubMed:18377927, PubMed:19159229, PubMed:20614893). Has broad substrate specificity, and does not display selectivity based on the chirality of the substrate. It is also an essential enzyme for the phosphorylation of numerous nucleoside analogs widely employed as antiviral and chemotherapeutic agents (PubMed:12808445). From Homo sapiens (Human).
   4984..5008    -  protein_bind   attB2: mutant version of attB; recombination site for the Gateway® BP reaction BP Clonase™
   5010..5051    +  CDS            V5 tag: epitope tag from simian virus 5
   5203..5665    +  misc_feature   IRES: internal ribosome entry site (IRES) of the encephalomyocarditis virus (EMCV)
   5679..6398    +  CDS            EGFP: the original enhanced GFP (Yang et al., 1996) mammalian codon-optimized
   6421..7009    +  misc_feature   WPRE: woodchuck hepatitis virus posttranscriptional regulatory element
   7060..7079    +  misc_feature   cPPT/CTS (fragment): central polypurine tract and central termination sequence of HIV-1
   7081..7314    +  LTR            3' LTR (ΔU3): self-inactivating 3' long terminal repeat (LTR) from HIV-1
   7392..7513    +  polyA_signal   SV40 poly(A) signal: SV40 polyadenylation signal
   7553..7688    +  rep_origin     SV40 ori: SV40 origin of replication
   7709..7727    -  promoter       T7 promoter: promoter for bacteriophage T7 RNA polymerase
   7735..7890    +  CDS            lacZα (fragment): LacZα fragment of β-galactosidase; lacZ fragment
   7895..8323    +  rep_origin     f1 ori (sequence partly withheld): f1 bacteriophage origin of replication; arrow indicates direction of (+) strand synthesis
   8376..8480    +  promoter       AmpR promoter: bla
   8481..9341    +  CDS            AmpR: β-lactamase; bla; confers resistance to ampicillin, carbenicillin, and related antibiotics
   9512..267     +  rep_origin     ori (across the origin): high-copy-number ColE1/pMB1/pBR322/pUC origin of replication
>Addgene plasmid #176297 | pLX304-DCK*-IRES-GFP | addgene full sequence | sequence record 400873 | Addgene NGS Result
GGGGGTTCGTGCACACAGCCCAGCTTGGAGCGAACGACCTACACCGAACTGAGATACCTACAGCGTGAGC
TATGAGAAAGCGCCACGCTTCCCGAAGGGAGAAAGGCGGACAGGTATCCGGTAAGCGGCAGGGTCGGAAC
AGGAGAGCGCACGAGGGAGCTTCCAGGGGGAAACGCCTGGTATCTTTATAGTCCTGTCGGGTTTCGCCAC
CTCTGACTTGAGCGTCGATTTTTGTGATGCTCGTCAGGGGGGCGGAGCCTATGGAAAAACGCCAGCAACG
CGGCCTTTTTACGGTTCCTGGCCTTTTGCTGGCCTTTTGCTCACATGTTCTTTCCTGCGTTATCCCCTGA
TTCTGTGGATAACCGTATTACCGCCTTTGAGTGAGCTGATACCGCTCGCCGCAGCCGAACGACCGAGCGC
AGCGAGTCAGTGAGCGAGGAAGCGGAAGAGCGCCCAATACGCAAACCGCCTCTCCCCGCGCGTTGGCCGA
TTCATTAATGCAGCTGGCACGACAGGTTTCCCGACTGGAAAGCGGGCAGTGAGCGCAACGCAATTAATGT
GAGTTAGCTCACTCATTAGGCACCCCAGGCTTTACACTTTATGCTTCCGGCTCGTATGTTGTGTGGAATT
GTGAGCGGATAACAATTTCACACAGGAAACAGCTATGACCATGATTACGCCAAGCGCGCAATTAACCCTC
ACTAAAGGGAACAAAAGCTGGAGCTGCAAGCTTAATGTAGTCTTATGCAATACTCTTGTAGTCTTGCAAC
ATGGTAACGATGAGTTAGCAACATGCCTTACAAGGAGAGAAAAAGCACCGTGCATGCCGATTGGTGGAAG
TAAGGTGGTACGATCGTGCCTTATTAGGAAGGCAACAGACGGGTCTGACATGGATTGGACGAACCACTGA
ATTGCCGCATTGCAGAGATATTGTATTTAAGTGCCTAGCTCGATACATAAACGGGTCTCTCTGGTTAGAC
CAGATCTGAGCCTGGGAGCTCTCTGGCTAACTAGGGAACCCACTGCTTAAGCCTCAATAAAGCTTGCCTT
GAGTGCTTCAAGTAGTGTGTGCCCGTCTGTTGTGTGACTCTGGTAACTAGAGATCCCTCAGACCCTTTTA
GTCAGTGTGGAAAATCTCTAGCAGTGGCGCCCGAACAGGGACTTGAAAGCGAAAGGGAAACCAGAGGAGC
TCTCTCGACGCAGGACTCGGCTTGCTGAAGCGCGCACGGCAAGAGGCGAGGGGCGGCGACTGGTGAGTAC
GCCAAAAATTTTGACTAGCGGAGGCTAGAAGGAGAGAGATGGGTGCGAGAGCGTCAGTATTAAGCGGGGG
AGAATTAGATCGCGATGGGAAAAAATTCGGTTAAGGCCAGGGGGAAAGAAAAAATATAAATTAAAACATA
TAGTATGGGCAAGCAGGGAGCTAGAACGATTCGCAGTTAATCCTGGCCTGTTAGAAACATCAGAAGGCTG
TAGACAAATACTGGGACAGCTACAACCATCCCTTCAGACAGGATCAGAAGAACTTAGATCATTATATAAT
ACAGTAGCAACCCTCTATTGTGTGCATCAAAGGATAGAGATAAAAGACACCAAGGAAGCTTTAGACAAGA
TAGAGGAAGAGCAAAACAAAAGTAAGACCACCGCACAGCAAGCGGCCGCTGATCTTCAGACCTGGAGGAG
GAGATATGAGGGACAATTGGAGAAGTGAATTATATAAATATAAAGTAGTAAAAATTGAACCATTAGGAGT
AGCACCCACCAAGGCAAAGAGAAGAGTGGTGCAGAGAGAAAAAAGAGCAGTGGGAATAGGAGCTTTGTTC
CTTGGGTTCTTGGGAGCAGCAGGAAGCACTATGGGCGCAGCGTCAATGACGCTGACGGTACAGGCCAGAC
AATTATTGTCTGGTATAGTGCAGCAGCAGAACAATTTGCTGAGGGCTATTGAGGCGCAACAGCATCTGTT
GCAACTCACAGTCTGGGGCATCAAGCAGCTCCAGGCAAGAATCCTGGCTGTGGAAAGATACCTAAAGGAT
CAACAGCTCCTGGGGATTTGGGGTTGCTCTGGAAAACTCATTTGCACCACTGCTGTGCCTTGGAATGCTA
GTTGGAGTAATAAATCTCTGGAACAGATTTGGAATCACACGACCTGGATGGAGTGGGACAGAGAAATTAA
CAATTACACAAGCTTAATACACTCCTTAATTGAAGAATCGCAAAACCAGCAAGAAAAGAATGAACAAGAA
TTATTGGAATTAGATAAATGGGCAAGTTTGTGGAATTGGTTTAACATAACAAATTGGCTGTGGTATATAA
AATTATTCATAATGATAGTAGGAGGCTTGGTAGGTTTAAGAATAGTTTTTGCTGTACTTTCTATAGTGAA
TAGAGTTAGGCAGGGATATTCACCATTATCGTTTCAGACCCACCTCCCAACCCCGAGGGGACCCTTGCGC
CTTTTCCAAGGCAGCCCTGGGTTTGCGCAGGGACGCGGCTGCTCTGGGCGTGGTTCCGGGAAACGCAGCG
GCGCCGACCCTGGGTCTCGCACATTCTTCACGTCCGTTCGCAGCGTCACCCGGATCTTCGCCGCTACCCT
TGTGGGCCCCCCGGCGACGCTTCCTGCTCCGCCCCTAAGTCGGGAAGGTTCCTTGCGGTTCGCGGCGTGC
CGGACGTGACAAACGGAAGCCGCACGTCTCACTAGTACCCTCGCAGACGGACAGCGCCAGGGAGCAATGG
CAGCGCGCCGACCGCGATGGGCTGTGGCCAATAGCGGCTGCTCAGCAGGGCGCGCCGAGAGCAGCGGCCG
GGAAGGGGCGGTGCGGGAGGCGGGGTGTGGGGCGGTAGTGTGGGCCCTGTTCCTGCCCGCGCGGTGTTCC
GCATTCTGCAAGCCTCCGGAGCGCACGTCGGCAGTCGGCTCCCTCGTTGACCGAATCACCGACCTCTCTC
CCCAGGGGGTACCACCATGGCCAAGCCTTTGTCTCAAGAAGAATCCACCCTCATTGAAAGAGCAACGGCT
ACAATCAACAGCATCCCCATCTCTGAAGACTACAGCGTCGCCAGCGCAGCTCTCTCTAGCGACGGCCGCA
TCTTCACTGGTGTCAATGTATATCATTTTACTGGGGGACCTTGTGCAGAACTCGTGGTGCTGGGCACTGC
TGCTGCTGCGGCAGCTGGCAACCTGACTTGTATCGTCGCGATCGGAAATGAGAACAGGGGCATCTTGAGC
CCCTGCGGACGGTGCCGACAGGTGCTTCTCGATCTGCATCCTGGGATCAAAGCCATAGTGAAGGACAGTG
ATGGACAGCCGACGGCAGTTGGGATTCGTGAATTGCTGCCCTCTGGTTATGTGTGGGAGGGCCTGCAGCT
GCAGTAGTAAGAATTCTAGATCTTGAGACAAATGGCAGTATTCATCCACAATTTTAAAAGAAAAGGGGGG
ATTGGGGGGTACAGTGCAGGGGAAAGAATAGTAGACATAATAGCAACAGACATACAAACTAAAGAATTAC
AAAAACAAATTACAAAAATTCAAAATTTTCGGGTTTATTACAGGGACAGCAGAGATCCACTTTGGCGCCG
GCTCGAGGGGGCCCGGGGTTATTAATAGTAATCAATTACGGGGTCATTAGTTCATAGCCCATATATGGAG
TTCCGCGTTACATAACTTACGGTAAATGGCCCGCCTGGCTGACCGCCCAACGACCCCCGCCCATTGACGT
CAATAATGACGTATGTTCCCATAGTAACGCCAATAGGGACTTTCCATTGACGTCAATGGGTGGAGTATTT
ACGGTAAACTGCCCACTTGGCAGTACATCAAGTGTATCATATGCCAAGTACGCCCCCTATTGACGTCAAT
GACGGTAAATGGCCCGCCTGGCATTATGCCCAGTACATGACCTTATGGGACTTTCCTACTTGGCAGTACA
TCTACGTATTAGTCATCGCTATTACCATGGTGATGCGGTTTTGGCAGTACATCAATGGGCGTGGATAGCG
GTTTGACTCACGGGGATTTCCAAGTCTCCACCCCATTGACGTCAATGGGAGTTTGTTTTGGCACCAAAAT
CAACGGGACTTTCCAAAATGTCGTAACAACTCCGCCCCATTGACGCAAATGGGCGGTAGGCGTGTACGGT
GGGAGGTCTATATAAGCAGAGCTCTCTGGCTAACTGTCGGGATCAACAAGTTTGTACAAAAAAGCAGGCT
CTATGGCCACCCCGCCCAAGAGAAGCTGCCCGTCTTTCTCAGCCAGCTCTGAGGGGACCCGCATCAAGAA
AATCTCCATCGAAGGGAACATCGCTGCAGGGAAGTCAACATTTGTGAATATCCTTAAACAATTGTGTGAA
GATTGGGAAGTGGTTCCTGAACCTGTTGCCAGATGGTGCAATGTTCAAAGTACTCAAGATGAATTTGAGG
AACTTACAATGGAGCAGAAAAATGGTGGGAATGTTCTTCAGATGATGTATGAGAAACCTGAACGATGGTC
TTTTACCTTCCAAACATATGCCTGTCTCAGTATGATAAGAGCTCAGCTTGCCTCTCTGAATGGCAAGCTC
AAAGATGCAGAGAAACCTGTATTATTTTTTGAACGATCTGTGTATAGTGCGAGGTATATTTTTGCATCTA
ATTTGTATGAATCTGAATGCATGAATGAGACAGAGTGGACAATTTATCAAGACTGGCATGACTGGATGAA
TAACCAATTTGGCCAAAGCCTTGAATTGGATGGAATCATTTATCTTCAAGCCACTCCAGAGACATGCTTA
CATAGAATATATTTACGGGGAAGAAATGAAGAGCAAGGCATTCCTCTTGAATATTTAGAGAAGCTTCATT
ATAAACATGAAAGCTGGCTCCTGCATAGGACACTGAAAACCAACTTCGATTATCTTCAAGAGGTGCCTAT
CTTAACACTGGATGTTAATGAAGACTTTAAAGACAAATATGAAAGTCTGGTTGAAAAGGTCAAAGAGTTT
TTGAGTACTTTGAACCCAGCTTTCTTGTACAAAGTGGTTGGTAAGCCTATCCCTAACCCTCTCCTCGGTC
TCGATTCTACGTAGTAATGAGCTAGCCGCTACGTAAATTCCGCCCCCCCCCCCCCTCTCCCTCCCCCCCC
CCTAACGTTACTGGCCGAAGCCGCTTGGAATAAGGCCGGTGTGCGTTTGTCTATATGTTATTTTCCACCA
TATTGCCGTCTTTTGGCAATGTGAGGGCCCGGAAACCTGGCCCTGTCTTCTTGACGAGCATTCCTAGGGG
TCTTTCCCCTCTCGCCAAAGGAATGCAAGGTCTGTTGAATGTCGTGAAGGAAGCAGTTCCTCTGGAAGCT
TCTTGAAGACAAACAACGTCTGTAGCGACCCTTTGCAGGCAGCGGAACCCCCCACCTGGCGACAGGTGCC
TCTGCGGCCAAAAGCCACGTGTATAAGATACACCTGCAAAGGCGGCACAACCCCAGTGCCACGTTGTGAG
TTGGATAGTTGTGGAAAGAGTCAAATGGCTCTCCTCAAGCGTATTCAACAAGGGGCTGAAGGATGCCCAG
AAGGTACCCCATTGTATGGGATCTGATCTGGGGCCTCGGTGCACATGCTTTACATGTGTTTAGTCGAGGT
TAAAAAAACGTCTAGGCCCCCCGAACCACGGGGACGTGGTTTTCCTTTGAAAAACACGATGATAATATGG
CCACAACCATGGTGAGCAAGGGCGAGGAGCTGTTCACCGGGGTGGTGCCCATCCTGGTCGAGCTGGACGG
CGACGTAAACGGCCACAAGTTCAGCGTGTCCGGCGAGGGCGAGGGCGATGCCACCTACGGCAAGCTGACC
CTGAAGTTCATCTGCACCACCGGCAAGCTGCCCGTGCCCTGGCCCACCCTCGTGACCACCCTGACCTACG
GCGTGCAGTGCTTCAGCCGCTACCCCGACCACATGAAGCAGCACGACTTCTTCAAGTCCGCCATGCCCGA
AGGCTACGTCCAGGAGCGCACCATCTTCTTCAAGGACGACGGCAACTACAAGACCCGCGCCGAGGTGAAG
TTCGAGGGCGACACCCTGGTGAACCGCATCGAGCTGAAGGGCATCGACTTCAAGGAGGACGGCAACATCC
TGGGGCACAAGCTGGAGTACAACTACAACAGCCACAACGTCTATATCATGGCCGACAAGCAGAAGAACGG
CATCAAGGTGAACTTCAAGATCCGCCACAACATCGAGGACGGCAGCGTGCAGCTCGCCGACCACTACCAG
CAGAACACCCCCATCGGCGACGGCCCCGTGCTGCTGCCCGACAACCACTACCTGAGCACCCAGTCCGCCC
TGAGCAAAGACCCCAACGAGAAGCGCGATCACATGGTCCTGCTGGAGTTCGTGACCGCCGCCGGGATCAC
TCTCGGCATGGACGAGCTGTACAAGTAAACCGGTGGCGCGTTAAGTCGACAATCAACCTCTGGATTACAA
AATTTGTGAAAGATTGACTGGTATTCTTAACTATGTTGCTCCTTTTACGCTATGTGGATACGCTGCTTTA
ATGCCTTTGTATCATGCTATTGCTTCCCGTATGGCTTTCATTTTCTCCTCCTTGTATAAATCCTGGTTGC
TGTCTCTTTATGAGGAGTTGTGGCCCGTTGTCAGGCAACGTGGCGTGGTGTGCACTGTGTTTGCTGACGC
AACCCCCACTGGTTGGGGCATTGCCACCACCTGTCAGCTCCTTTCCGGGACTTTCGCTTTCCCCCTCCCT
ATTGCCACGGCGGAACTCATCGCCGCCTGCCTTGCCCGCTGCTGGACAGGGGCTCGGCTGTTGGGCACTG
ACAATTCCGTGGTGTTGTCGGGGAAATCATCGTCCTTTCCTTGGCTGCTCGCCTGTGTTGCCACCTGGAT
TCTGCGCGGGACGTCCTTCTGCTACGTCCCTTCGGCCCTCAATCCAGCGGACCTTCCTTCCCGCGGCCTG
CTGCCGGCTCTGCGGCCTCTTCCGCGTCTTCGCCTTCGCCCTCAGACGAGTCGGATCTCCCTTTGGGCCG
CCTCCCCGCGTCGACTTTAAGACCAATGACTTACAAGGCAGCTGTAGATCTTAGCCACTTTTTAAAAGAA
AAGGGGGGACTGGAAGGGCTAATTCACTCCCAACGAAGACAAGATCTGCTTTTTGCTTGTACTGGGTCTC
TCTGGTTAGACCAGATCTGAGCCTGGGAGCTCTCTGGCTAACTAGGGAACCCACTGCTTAAGCCTCAATA
AAGCTTGCCTTGAGTGCTTCAAGTAGTGTGTGCCCGTCTGTTGTGTGACTCTGGTAACTAGAGATCCCTC
AGACCCTTTTAGTCAGTGTGGAAAATCTCTAGCAGTACGTATAGTAGTTCATGTCATCTTATTATTCAGT
ATTTATAACTTGCAAAGAAATGAATATCAGAGAGTGAGAGGAACTTGTTTATTGCAGCTTATAATGGTTA
CAAATAAAGCAATAGCATCACAAATTTCACAAATAAAGCATTTTTTTCACTGCATTCTAGTTGTGGTTTG
TCCAAACTCATCAATGTATCTTATCATGTCTGGCTCTAGCTATCCCGCCCCTAACTCCGCCCATCCCGCC
CCTAACTCCGCCCAGTTCCGCCCATTCTCCGCCCCATGGCTGACTAATTTTTTTTATTTATGCAGAGGCC
GAGGCCGCCTCGGCCTCTGAGCTATTCCAGAAGTAGTGAGGAGGCTTTTTTGGAGGCCTAGGGACGTACC
CAATTCGCCCTATAGTGAGTCGTATTACGCGCGCTCACTGGCCGTCGTTTTACAACGTCGTGACTGGGAA
AACCCTGGCGTTACCCAACTTAATCGCCTTGCAGCACATCCCCCTTTCGCCAGCTGGCGTAATAGCGAAG
AGGCCCGCACCGATCGCCCTTCCCAACAGTTGCGCAGCCTGAATGGCGAATGGG
[124 nt withheld, positions 7895-8018]
C
[91 nt withheld, positions 8020-8110]
A
[49 nt withheld, positions 8112-8160]
CCTTTGACGTTGGAGTCCACGTTCTTT
[37 nt withheld, positions 8188-8224]
ACCCTATCTCGGTCTATTCTTTTGATTTATAAGGGATTTTGCCGATTTCGGCCTATTGGTTAAAAAATGA
GCTGATTTAACAAAAATTTAACGCGAATTTTAACAAAATATTAACGCTTACAATTTAGGTGGCACTTTTC
GGGGAAATGTGCGCGGAACCCCTATTTGTTTATTTTTCTAAATACATTCAAATATGTATCCGCTCATGAG
ACAATAACCCTGATAAATGCTTCAATAATATTGAAAAAGGAAGAGTATGAGTATTCAACATTTCCGTGTC
GCCCTTATTCCCTTTTTTGCGGCATTTTGCCTTCCTGTTTTTGCTCACCCAGAAACGCTGGTGAAAGTAA
AAGATGCTGAAGATCAGTTGGGTGCACGAGTGGGTTACATCGAACTGGATCTCAACAGCGGTAAGATCCT
TGAGAGTTTTCGCCCCGAAGAACGTTTTCCAATGATGAGCACTTTTAAAGTTCTGCTATGTGGCGCGGTA
TTATCCCGTATTGACGCCGGGCAAGAGCAACTCGGTCGCCGCATACACTATTCTCAGAATGACTTGGTTG
AGTACTCACCAGTCACAGAAAAGCATCTTACGGATGGCATGACAGTAAGAGAATTATGCAGTGCTGCCAT
AACCATGAGTGATAACACTGCGGCCAACTTACTTCTGACAACGATCGGAGGACCGAAGGAGCTAACCGCT
TTTTTGCACAACATGGGGGATCATGTAACTCGCCTTGATCGTTGGGAACCGGAGCTGAATGAAGCCATAC
CAAACGACGAGCGTGACACCACGATGCCTGTAGCAATGGCAACAACGTTGCGCAAACTATTAACTGGCGA
ACTACTTACTCTAGCTTCCCGGCAACAATTAATAGACTGGATGGAGGCGGATAAAGTTGCAGGACCACTT
CTGCGCTCGGCCCTTCCGGCTGGCTGGTTTATTGCTGATAAATCTGGAGCCGGTGAGCGTGGGTCTCGCG
GTATCATTGCAGCACTGGGGCCAGATGGTAAGCCCTCCCGTATCGTAGTTATCTACACGACGGGGAGTCA
GGCAACTATGGATGAACGAAATAGACAGATCGCTGAGATAGGTGCCTCACTGATTAAGCATTGGTAACTG
TCAGACCAAGTTTACTCATATATACTTTAGATTGATTTAAAACTTCATTTTTAATTTAAAAGGATCTAGG
TGAAGATCCTTTTTGATAATCTCATGACCAAAATCCCTTAACGTGAGTTTTCGTTCCACTGAGCGTCAGA
CCCCGTAGAAAAGATCAAAGGATCTTCTTGAGATCCTTTTTTTCTGCGCGTAATCTGCTGCTTGCAAACA
AAAAAACCACCGCTACCAGCGGTGGTTTGTTTGCCGGATCAAGAGCTACCAACTCTTTTTCCGAAGGTAA
CTGGCTTCAGCAGAGCGCAGATACCAAATACTGTTCTTCTAGTGTAGCCGTAGTTAGGCCACCACTTCAA
GAACTCTGTAGCACCGCCTACATACCTCGCTCTGCTAATCCTGTTACCAGTGGCTGCTGCCAGTGGCGAT
AAGTCGTGTCTTACCGGGTTGGACTCAAGACGATAGTTACCGGATAAGGCGCAGCGGTCGGGCTGAACG
